>Addgene plasmid #27118 | pSL-MS2-6X | depositor full sequence | sequence record 12829 | Author sequence
GATTACGAATTCGAATGGCCATGGGACGTCGACCTGAGGTAATTATAACCCGGGCCCTATATATGGATCC
TAAGGTACCTAATTGCCTAGAAAACATGAGGATCACCCATGTCTGCAGGTCGACTCTAGAAAACATGAGG
ATCACCCATGTCTGCAGTATTCCCGGGTTCATTAGATCCTAAGGTACCTAATTGCCTAGAAAACATGAGG
ATCACCCATGTCTGCAGGTCGACTCTAGAAAACATGAGGATCACCCATGTCTGCAGTATTCCCGGGTTCA
TTAGATCCTAAGGTACCTAATTGCCTAGAAAACATGAGGATCACCCATGTCTGCAGGTCGACTCTAGAAA
ACATGAGGATCACCCATGTCTGCAGTATTCCCGGGTTCATTAGATCTGCGCGCGATCGATATCAGCGCTT
TAAATTTGCGCATGCTAGCTATAGTTCTAGAGGTACCGGTTGTTAACGTTAGCCGGCTACGTATACTCCG
GAATATTAATAGGCCTAGGATGCATATGGCGGCCGCCTGCAGCTGGCGCCATCGATACGCGTACGTCGCG
ACCGCGGACATGTACAGAGCTCGAGAAGTACTAGTGGCCACGTGGGCCGTGCACCTTAAGCTTGGCACTG
GCCGTCGTTTTACAACGTCGTGACTGGGAAAACCCTGGCGTTACCCAACTTAATCGCCTTGCAGCACATC
CCCCTTTCGCCAGCTGGCGTAATAGCGAAGAGGCCCGCACCGATCGCCCTTCCCAACAGTTGCGCAGCCT
GAATGGCGAATGGCGCCTGATGCGGTATTTTCTCCTTACGCATCTGTGCGGTATTTCACACCGCATA
[142 nt withheld, positions 838-979]
C
[141 nt withheld, positions 981-1121]
CCTTTGACGTTGGAGTCCACGTTCTTT
[37 nt withheld, positions 1149-1185]
ACCCTATCTCGGGCTATTCTTTTGATTTATAAGGGATTTTGCCGATTTCGGCCTATTGGTTAAAAAATGA
GCTGATTTAACAAAAATTTAACGCGAATTTTAACAAAATATTAACGTTTACAATTTTATGGTGCACTCTC
AGTACAATCTGCTCTGATGCCGCATAGTTAAGCCAGCCCCGACACCCGCCAACACCCGCTGACGCGCCCT
GACGGGCTTGTCTGCTCCCGGCATCCGCTTACAGACAAGCTGTGACCGTCTCCGGGAGCTGCATGTGTCA
GAGGTTTTCACCGTCATCACCGAAACGCGCGAGACGAAAGGGCCTCGTGATACGCCTATTTTTATAGGTT
AATGTCATGATAATAATGGTTTCTTAGACGTCAGGTGGCACTTTTCGGGGAAATGTGCGCGGAACCCCTA
TTTGTTTATTTTTCTAAATACATTCAAATATGTATCCGCTCATGAGACAATAACCCTGATAAATGCTTCA
ATAATATTGAAAAAGGAAGAGTATGAGTATTCAACATTTCCGTGTCGCCCTTATTCCCTTTTTTGCGGCA
TTTTGCCTTCCTGTTTTTGCTCACCCAGAAACGCTGGTGAAAGTAAAAGATGCTGAAGATCAGTTGGGTG
CACGAGTGGGTTACATCGAACTGGATCTCAACAGCGGTAAGATCCTTGAGAGTTTTCGCCCCGAAGAACG
TTTTCCAATGATGAGCACTTTTAAAGTTCTGCTATGTGGCGCGGTATTATCCCGTATTGACGCCGGGCAA
GAGCAACTCGGTCGCCGCATACACTATTCTCAGAATGACTTGGTTGAGTACTCACCAGTCACAGAAAAGC
ATCTTACGGATGGCATGACAGTAAGAGAATTATGCAGTGCTGCCATAACCATGAGTGATAACACTGCGGC
CAACTTACTTCTGACAACGATCGGAGGACCGAAGGAGCTAACCGCTTTTTTGCACAACATGGGGGATCAT
GTAACTCGCCTTGATCGTTGGGAACCGGAGCTGAATGAAGCCATACCAAACGACGAGCGTGACACCACGA
TGCCTGTAGCAATGGCAACAACGTTGCGCAAACTATTAACTGGCGAACTACTTACTCTAGCTTCCCGGCA
ACAATTAATAGACTGGATGGAGGCGGATAAAGTTGCAGGACCACTTCTGCGCTCGGCCCTTCCGGCTGGC
TGGTTTATTGCTGATAAATCTGGAGCCGGTGAGCGTGGGTCTCGCGGTATCATTGCAGCACTGGGGCCAG
ATGGTAAGCCCTCCCGTATCGTAGTTATCTACACGACGGGGAGTCAGGCAACTATGGATGAACGAAATAG
ACAGATCGCTGAGATAGGTGCCTCACTGATTAAGCATTGGTAACTGTCAGACCAAGTTTACTCATATATA
CTTTAGATTGATTTAAAACTTCATTTTTAATTTAAAAGGATCTAGGTGAAGATCCTTTTTGATAATCTCA
TGACCAAAATCCCTTAACGTGAGTTTTCGTTCCACTGAGCGTCAGACCCCGTAGAAAAGATCAAAGGATC
TTCTTGAGATCCTTTTTTTCTGCGCGTAATCTGCTGCTTGCAAACAAAAAAACCACCGCTACCAGCGGTG
GTTTGTTTGCCGGATCAAGAGCTACCAACTCTTTTTCCGAAGGTAACTGGCTTCAGCAGAGCGCAGATAC
CAAATACTGTTCTTCTAGTGTAGCCGTAGTTAGGCCACCACTTCAAGAACTCTGTAGCACCGCCTACATA
CCTCGCTCTGCTAATCCTGTTACCAGTGGCTGCTGCCAGTGGCGATAAGTCGTGTCTTACCGGGTTGGAC
TCAAGACGATAGTTACCGGATAAGGCGCAGCGGTCGGGCTGAACGGGGGGTTCGTGCACACAGCCCAGCT
TGGAGCGAACGACCTACACCGAACTGAGATACCTACAGCGTGAGCTATGAGAAAGCGCCACGCTTCCCGA
AGGGAGAAAGGCGGACAGGTATCCGGTAAGCGGCAGGGTCGGAACAGGAGAGCGCACGAGGGAGCTTCCA
GGGGGAAACGCCTGGTATCTTTATAGTCCTGTCGGGTTTCGCCACCTCTGACTTGAGCGTCGATTTTTGT
GATGCTCGTCAGGGGGGCGGAGCCTATGGAAAAACGCCAGCAACGCGGCCTTTTTACGGTTCCTGGCCTT
TTGCTGGCCTTTTGCTCACATGTTCTTTCCTGCGTTATCCCCTGATTCTGTGGATAACCGTATTACCGCC
TTTGAGTGAGCTGATACCGCTCGCCGCAGCCGAACGACCGAGCGCAGCGAGTCAGTGAGCGAGGAAGCGG
AAGAGCGCCCAATACGCAAACCGCCTCTCCCCGCGCGTTGGCCGATTCATTAATGCAGCTGGCACGACAG
GTTTCCCGACTGGAAAGCGGGCAGTGAGCGCAACGCAATTAATGTGAGTTAGCTCACTCATTAGGCACCC
CAGGCTTTACACTTTATGCTTCCGGCTCGTATGTTGTGTGGAATTGTGAGCGGATAACAATTTCACACAG
GAAACAGCTATGACCAT
Features (pLannotate 1.2.2; 18 found; start..end, strand, type, name):
     94..112     +  misc_RNA       MS2 stem loop: stem loop that binds the bacteriophage MS2 coat protein
    133..151     +  misc_RNA       MS2 stem loop: stem loop that binds the bacteriophage MS2 coat protein
    203..221     +  misc_RNA       MS2 stem loop: stem loop that binds the bacteriophage MS2 coat protein
    242..260     +  misc_RNA       MS2 stem loop: stem loop that binds the bacteriophage MS2 coat protein
    312..330     +  misc_RNA       MS2 stem loop: stem loop that binds the bacteriophage MS2 coat protein
    351..369     +  misc_RNA       MS2 stem loop: stem loop that binds the bacteriophage MS2 coat protein
    626..780     +  CDS            lacZα (fragment): LacZα fragment of β-galactosidase; lacZ fragment
    786..837     -  misc_feature   bom (fragment): basis of mobility region from pBR322
    856..1236    +  rep_origin     M13 ori (sequence partly withheld): M13 bacteriophage origin of replication; arrow indicates direction of (+) strand synthesis
   1312..1361    -  misc_feature   bom (fragment): basis of mobility region from pBR322
   1463..1498    -  CDS            rop (fragment): Rop protein, which maintains plasmids at low copy number; rop
   1593..1697    +  promoter       AmpR promoter: bla
   1698..2558    +  CDS            AmpR: β-lactamase; bla; confers resistance to ampicillin, carbenicillin, and related antibiotics
   2729..3317    +  rep_origin     ori: high-copy-number ColE1/pMB1/pBR322/pUC origin of replication
   3500..3592    +  CDS            lacI (fragment): lac repressor; lacI; The lac repressor binds to the lac operator to inhibit transcription in E. coli. This inhibition can be relieved by adding lactose or isopropyl-β-D-thiogalactopyranoside (IPTG).
   3605..3626    +  protein_bind   CAP binding site: CAP binding activates transcription in the presence of cAMP. E. coli catabolite activator protein
   3641..3671    +  promoter       lac promoter: promoter for the E. coli lac operon
   3679..3695    +  protein_bind   lac operator: The lac repressor binds to the lac operator to inhibit transcription in E. coli. This inhibition can be relieved by adding lactose or isopropyl-β-D-thiogalactopyranoside (IPTG). lac repressor encoded by lacI
