[The description below was written by a language model from this plasmid's Addgene catalogue record and pLannotate feature annotations shown in this document.]
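Description:
pSL-MS2-6X is a small bacterial cloning plasmid (about 3.7 kb) built on the pSL1180 backbone that serves as a source cassette for six tandem copies of the bacteriophage MS2 coat protein binding site. It replicates in E. coli through a ColE1/pMB1-type origin and is selected with ampicillin via the β-lactamase gene under its own promoter. An M13 phage origin is also present, which allows single-stranded DNA production with helper phage. The catalogue lists the plasmid as low copy, although the annotated origin is of the pUC/ColE1 family and only a remnant of rop is detected. The rest of the backbone consists of fragments of bom, lacI and lacZα.

The insert lies between BamHI and BglII sites, both retained. Because these enzymes leave compatible ends, the arrangement suits excising the array and multimerising it or moving it into other vectors. The feature table shows six 19-nt stem loops arranged as three closely spaced pairs, positioned just downstream of the lac promoter, CAP site and operator across the plasmid's numbering origin, and upstream of the residual lacZα fragment. Although it is catalogued as a bacterial expression vector, no protein-coding payload is present. The array is meant to be inserted into a transcript of interest so that a fluorescently tagged MS2 coat protein can bind the hairpins and reveal the RNA in living cells, as in the associated work tracking ASH1 mRNA particles in yeast.

The depositing lab no longer recommends this plasmid because the repeats recombine at an elevated rate in bacteria, and it points users to newer MS2 array versions for mammalian and yeast work. The repository's sequencing also differs from the depositor's sequence by one nucleotide within the array region.
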