Addgene plasmid #27118: pSL-MS2-6X
Depositing lab: Robert Singer. Depositing organization: Albert Einstein College of Medicine. Publication: Localization of ASH1 mRNA particles in living yeast. Bertrand E, Chartrand P, Schaefer M, Shenoy SM, Singer RH, Long RM. Mol Cell. 1998 Oct . 2(4):437-45. 10.1016/S1097-2765(00)80143-4 PubMed 9809065.
Backbone
  Vector backbone: pSL1180
  Backbone manufacturer: Pharmacia
  Backbone size w/o insert (bp): 3422
  Vector type: Bacterial Expression
Growth in bacteria
  Bacterial resistance: Ampicillin, 100 μg/mL
  Growth temperature: 30°C
  Growth strain: Stbl2
  Copy number: Low Copy
Gene/Insert
  Gene/Insert name: MS2 binding sites (6)
  Cloning method: Restriction Enzyme; 5′ cloning site BamHI (not destroyed); 3′ cloning site BglII (not destroyed)
  Sequencing primers: 5′ M13_Rev
Terms and licenses: Academic/Nonprofit Terms; Industry Terms: Not Available to Industry
Depositor comments: The Singer Lab no longer recommends this plasmid, as it has a higher rate of bacterial recombination. For mammalian cells they recommend the following plasmids: pUbC-FLAG-24xSuntagV4-oxEBFP-AID-baUTR1-24xMS2V5-Wpre (Plasmid #84561) HaloTag-bActinCDS-bActinUTR-MS2V5 (Plasmid #102718) For yeast cells they recommend the following plasmids: pET246-pUC57 12xMS2V6 (Plasmid #104390) pET259-pUC57 24xMS2V6 (Plasmid #104391) pET251-pUC 12xMS2V6 Loxp KANr Loxp (Plasmid #104392) pET264-pUC 24xMS2V6 Loxp KANr Loxp (Plasmid #104393) Loop sequence: acatgaggatcacccatgt Addgene's sequencing result contains 1 nucleotide mismatch at bp# 345 when compared to the full plasmid sequence provided by the depositing laboratory.
How to cite: pSL-MS2-6X was a gift from Robert Singer (Addgene plasmid # 27118 ; http://n2t.net/addgene:27118 ; RRID:Addgene_27118)
