>Addgene plasmid #27118 | pSL-MS2-6X | addgene partial sequence | sequence record 94038 | M13pUC-Fwd 5'-CCCAGTCACGACGTTGTAAAACG-3'
AGGTGCACGGCCCACGTGGCCACTAGTACTTCTCGAGCTCTGTACATGTCCGCGGTCGCGACGTACGCGT
ATCGATGGCGCCAGCTGCAGGCGGCCGCCATATGCATCCTAGGCCTATTAATATTCCGGAGTATACGTAG
CCGGCTAACGTTAACAACCGGTACCTCTAGAACTATAGCTAGCATGCGCAAATTTAAAGCGCTGATATCG
ATCGCGCGCAGATCTAATGAACCCGGGAATACTGCAGACATGGGTGATCCTCATGTTTTCTGGAGTCGAC
CTGCAGACATGGGTGATCCTCATGTTTTCTAGGCAATTAGGTACCTTAGGATCTAATGAACCCGGGAATA
CTGCAGACATGGGTGATCCTCATGTTTTCTAGAGTCGACCTGCAGACATGGGTGATCCTCATGTTTTCTA
GGCAATTAGGTACCTTAGGATCTAATGAACCCGGGAATACTGCAGACATGGGTGATCCTCATGTTTTCTA
GAGTCGACCTGCAGACATGGGTGATCCTCATGTTTTCTAGGCAATTAGGTACCTTAGGATCCATATATAG
GGCCCGGGTTATAATTACCTCAGGTCGACGTCCCATGGCCATTCGAATTCGTAATCATGTCATAGCTGTT
TCCTGTGTGAAATTGTTATCCGCTCACAATTCCACACAACATACGAGCCGGAAGCATAAAGTGTAAAGCC
TGGGGTGCCTAATGAGTGAGCTAACTCACATTAATTGCGTTGCGCTCACTGCCCGCTTTCCAGTCGGGAA
ACCTGTCGTGCCAGCTGCATTAATGAATCGGCCAACGCGCGGGG
