>Addgene plasmid #27118 | pSL-MS2-6X | addgene partial sequence | sequence record 94039 | Lac-promoter 5'-CACTTTATGCTTCCGGCTCG-3'
ACAATTTCACACAGGAAACAGCTATGACATGATTACGAATTCGAATGGCCATGGGACGTCGACCTGAGGT
AATTATAACCCGGGCCCTATATATGGATCCTAAGGTACCTAATTGCCTAGAAAACATGAGGATCACCCAT
GTCTGCAGGTCGACTCTAGAAAACATGAGGATCACCCATGTCTGCAGTATTCCCGGGTTCATTAGATCCT
AAGGTACCTAATTGCCTAGAAAACATGAGGATCACCCATGTCTGCAGGTCGACTCTAGAAAACATGAGGA
TCACCCATGTCTGCAGTATTCCCGGGTTCATTAGATCCTAAGGTACCTAATTGCCTAGAAAACATGAGGA
TCACCCATGTCTGCAGGTCGACTCCAGAAAACATGAGGATCACCCATGTCTGCAGTATTCCCGGGTTCAT
TAGATCTGCGCGCGATCGATATCAGCGCTTTAAATTTGCGCATGCTAGCTATAGTTCTAGAGGTACCGGT
TGTTAACGTTAGCCGGCTACGTATACTCCGGAATATTAATAGGCCTAGGATGCATATGGCGGCCGCCTGC
AGCTGGCGCCATCGATACGCGTACGTCGCGACCGCGGACATGTACAGAGCTCGAGAAGTACTAGTGGCCA
CGTGGGCCGTGCACCTTAAGCTTGGCACTGGCCGTCGTTTTACAACGTCGTGACTGGGAAAACCCTGGCG
TTACCCAACTTAATCGCCTTGCAGCACATCCCCCTTTCGCCAGCTGGCGTAATAGCGAAGAGGCCCGCAC
CGATCGCCCTTCCCAACAGTTGCGCAGCCTGAA
